>Addgene plasmid #19000 | pcDNA4/HisMaxB-YAP2-1st&2nd WW mutant | addgene partial sequence | sequence record 24938 | BGHrev
TAGGGCCCNTTGACTCGAGCGGCCGCCACTGNTGCTGGATATCTGCAGAATTCAGTCTGCCTGAGGGCTC
TATAACCATGNTAAGAAAGCTTTCTTTATCTAGCTTGGTGGCAGCCAAAACAGACTCCATGTCATTAAGG
ATGTCAGAACTCAAAGCTTCCTGCAGACTTGGCATCAGCTCCTCTCCTTCTATGTTCATTCCATCTCCTT
CCAGTGTTCCAAGGTCCACATTTGTCCCAGGAATGGCTTCAAGGTAGTCTGGGAAACGGTTCTGCTGTGA
GGGCAGGGTGCTTTGGTTGATAGTATCACCTGTATCCATCTCATCCACACTGTTCAGGAAGTCATCTGGG
GTTCGAGGGACACTGTAGCTGCTCATGCTTAGTCCACTGTCTGTACTCTCATCTCGAGAGTGATAGGTGC
CACTGTTAAGGAAAGGATCTGAGCTATTGGTCGTCATTGTTCTCAATTCCTGAGACATCCCGGGAGAAGA
CACTGGATTTTGAGTCCCACCATCCTGCTCCAGTGTTGGTAACTGGCTACGCAGGGCTAACTCCTGCCGA
AGCAGTTCTTGCTGTTTCAGCCGCAGCCTCTCCTTCTCCATCTGCAGTTGCTGCAGTCGCATCTGTTGCT
GCTGGTTGGAGTTGCTGCCACCCATGACCCNNCGGGNGGGNCTCTGGNNANCCAGGGCGTGGGGGCTGTT
TCACTGGAGCACTCTGACTGATTCTCTGGTTCATGGCAAAACGAGGGTCAAGCCTTGCGTCTAGCGCAGA
GGTGGTCTTGTTC
