[The description below was written by a language model from this plasmid's Addgene catalogue record.]
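Description:
pcDNA4/HisMaxB-YAP2-1st&2nd WW mutant is a mammalian expression plasmid built on the commercial pcDNA4/HisMaxB backbone (about 5.3 kb without insert). It is propagated in E. coli as a high-copy plasmid under ampicillin selection, and it carries a Zeocin marker that allows selection of transfected mammalian cells. The record does not list the promoter or other regulatory elements and no feature table is provided. The use of T7 forward and BGH reverse sequencing primers indicates that the insert lies between a T7 priming site and a bovine growth hormone polyadenylation region, as is typical of pcDNA-series vectors.

The payload is a roughly 1.5 kb human cDNA encoding the YAP2 isoform of Yes kinase-associated protein (YAP1, also called YAP65), cloned by restriction digestion between KpnI and XbaI sites and expressed as a His-tagged fusion. The tag's position is not stated in the record. The coding sequence carries four alanine substitutions: W199A and P202A in the first WW domain, and W258A and P261A in the second. WW domains are small modules that bind proline-rich motifs such as PPxY, and the targeted tryptophan and proline are conserved residues in that fold. Mutating both domains is therefore expected to abolish WW-mediated ligand binding while leaving the rest of the protein intact.

The associated publication concerns regulation of YAP's apoptotic function by the Mst2 and Lats kinases. In that context, the construct is suited to use as a binding-deficient comparator to wild-type or single WW mutant YAP2 in transfected mammalian cells. Such comparisons can test whether WW domain interactions are needed for partner binding, phosphorylation or downstream effects, and the His tag allows detection or pull-down.
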