Addgene plasmid #19000: pcDNA4/HisMaxB-YAP2-1st&2nd WW mutant
Depositing lab: Marius Sudol. Depositing organization: Geisinger Health Center. Publication: Mst2 and Lats kinases regulate apoptotic function of Yes kinase-associated protein (YAP). Oka T, Mazack V, Sudol M. J Biol Chem. 2008 Oct 10;283(41):27534-27546. doi: 10.1074/jbc.M804380200. Epub 2008 Jul 17. PubMed 18640976.
Backbone
  Vector backbone: pcDNA4/HisMaxB
  Backbone manufacturer: Invitrogen
  Backbone size w/o insert (bp): 5300
  Vector type: Mammalian Expression
  Selectable markers: Zeocin
Growth in bacteria
  Bacterial resistance: Ampicillin, 100 μg/mL
  Growth temperature: 37°C
  Growth strain: DH5alpha
  Copy number: High Copy
Gene/Insert
  Gene/Insert name: Yes-kinase associated protein (alt names: YAP2, YAP65; YAP2 isoform)
  Species: H. sapiens (human)
  Insert size (bp): 1467
  Mutation: Tryptophan 199 changed to Alanine, and Proline 202 changed to Alanine, and Tryptophan 258 changed to Alanine, and Proline 261 changed to Alanine
  GenBank ID: NM_006106
  Entrez Gene: YAP1 (a.k.a. COB1, YAP, YAP-1, YAP2, YAP65, YKI)
  Tag / fusion protein: His
  Cloning method: Restriction Enzyme; 5′ cloning site KpnI (unknown if destroyed); 3′ cloning site XbaI (unknown if destroyed)
  Sequencing primers: 5′ T7; 3′ BGHR
Terms and licenses: Academic/Nonprofit Terms; Industry Terms: Not Available to Industry
How to cite: pcDNA4/HisMaxB-YAP2-1st&2nd WW mutant was a gift from Marius Sudol (Addgene plasmid # 19000 ; http://n2t.net/addgene:19000 ; RRID:Addgene_19000)
